Addgene plasmid #191859: pCRISPR3_BC4
Purpose: (Empty Backbone) Barcoded plasmid with BsaI sites to clone sgRNA. The 6-nucleotide barcode (sequence: GTATGA) near the sgRNA insert region enables demultiplexing replicates while sequencing the sgRNA region.
Depositing lab: Kimberly Reynolds. Depositing organization: University of Texas Southwestern Medical Center. Publication: A continuous epistasis model for predicting growth rate given combinatorial variation in gene expression and environment. Otto RM, Turska-Nowak A, Brown PM, Reynolds KA. Cell Syst. 2024 Feb 21;15(2):134-148.e7. doi: 10.1016/j.cels.2024.01.003. Epub 2024 Feb 9. PubMed 38340730.
Backbone
  Vector backbone: pCRISPR3
  Backbone size (bp): 2354
  Vector type: CRISPR
Growth in bacteria
  Bacterial resistance: Kanamycin, 50 μg/mL
  Growth temperature: 37°C
  Growth strain: DH5alpha
  Copy number: High Copy
Gene/Insert
  Gene/Insert name: None
  Cloning method: Restriction Enzyme; 5′ cloning site BsaI (not destroyed); 3′ cloning site BsaI (not destroyed)
  Sequencing primers: 5′ CTTCACCTCGAGAGGTTTGACAG; 3′ CCATTATTAGTACAGCGAGGCAAC
Terms and licenses: Academic/Nonprofit Terms; Industry Terms: Not Available to Industry
Depositor comments: Please visit for https://www.biorxiv.org/content/10.1101/2022.08.19.504444v1 bioRxiv preprint. This E. coli plasmid is an empty vector used to express CRISPRi sgRNAs and constitutively expresses a selectable KanR gene. It contains a 6-nucleotide barcode (sequence: GTATGA) near the sgRNA insert region. This can be used to sequence an sgRNA array and the plasmid barcode in a single NGS read, thus assigning a paired sgRNA identity and plasmid backbone identity. This internal barcoding strategy enables a single, mixed CRISPRi experiment to contain biological replicates, identified using distinct plasmid barcodes. It also contains orthogonal priming sites specific to the pCRISPR3 plasmid backbone, which can be used to specifically amplify pCRISPR3 plasmids from a mixed plasmid pool (generated during the cloning methods described in the publications below). See the following publications for details and cloning information: Mathis et al., A simplified strategy for titrating gene expression reveals new relationships between genotype, environment, and bacterial growth. https://pubmed.ncbi.nlm.nih.gov/33221881/ Otto et al., A continuous epistasis model for predicting growth rate given combinatorial variation in gene expression and environment.
How to cite: pCRISPR3_BC4 was a gift from Kimberly Reynolds (Addgene plasmid # 191859 ; http://n2t.net/addgene:191859 ; RRID:Addgene_191859)
