[The description below was written by a language model from this plasmid's Addgene catalogue record and pLannotate feature annotations shown in this document.]
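Description:
pCRISPR3_BC4 is a small (2,354 bp) empty E. coli vector built on the pCRISPR3 backbone for expressing CRISPR interference sgRNAs. It replicates from a high-copy ColE1/pUC-type origin and is selected with kanamycin through a constitutively expressed neo (nptII) aminoglycoside phosphotransferase gene, which is followed by the phage lambda t0 terminator. A short fragment annotated as Tn5 transposase lies just upstream of the resistance gene. It is most likely residual sequence carried over with the Tn5-derived kanamycin cassette rather than a functional element. An rrnB T1 terminator sits on the opposite strand near the end of the map. The feature table does not annotate the sgRNA promoter, scaffold or cloning region, so the record does not state which promoter drives guide expression, and no Cas protein is encoded on this plasmid.

No insert is present. Guides or sgRNA arrays are introduced between two BsaI sites that are retained after cloning. The defining feature of this version is a six-nucleotide barcode placed close to the sgRNA insertion region, so that a single next-generation sequencing read can capture both the guide identity and the backbone identity. Using sibling plasmids with different barcodes lets biological replicates be combined in one pooled CRISPRi growth experiment and separated computationally afterward. The backbone also carries priming sites orthogonal to related vectors, allowing pCRISPR3 plasmids to be amplified selectively from the mixed plasmid pools that arise during library construction. The depositors used this system to study how combinations of titrated gene knockdowns and environmental conditions affect bacterial growth rate.
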