Features (pLannotate 1.2.2; 5 found; start..end, strand, type, name):
    327..446     +  CDS            tnpA (fragment): TN5P_ECOLX - Also known as tnp. Experimental evidence at protein level: Swiss-Prot protein existence level 1. Mediates transposition of transposon Tn5 by a 'cut and paste' mechanism. First, the monomeric transposase binds the 19 bp inverted DNA repeats flanking the transposon. Then, dimerization of the DNA- bound transposase creates a synaptic DNA complex. After nicking of the first DNA strand, excision of the transposon proceeds through a series of intermediates. The transposase then mediates the insertion of the transposon at a new site by strand transfer. The activity of the wild- type tran
    478..1269    +  CDS            neo: KKA2_KLEPN - Also known as kan, nptII. Experimental evidence at protein level: Swiss-Prot protein existence level 1. Resistance to kanamycin, neomycin, paromomycin, ribostamycin, butirosin and gentamicin B. From Klebsiella pneumoniae.
   1303..1397    +  terminator     lambda t0 terminator: transcription terminator from phage lambda
   1485..2073    +  rep_origin     ori: high-copy-number ColE1/pMB1/pBR322/pUC origin of replication
   2238..2324    -  terminator     rrnB T1 terminator: Escherichia coli rrnB; transcription terminator T1 from the E. coli rrnB gene
>Addgene plasmid #191859 | pCRISPR3_BC4 | addgene full sequence | sequence record 379162 | Addgene NGS Result
CCCGACGAACGTGTATGTTTCACTACGTGTGGCGTCCTGGACAGGGGATCGCTTAACACCAACTGGTTTT
CAGGCGATGGGTAGCCGCAGCACAGTGAAGACACGGCTATCCATACTAGATAGAGAACCTCCGATAATGC
TGCTACCGTTTTCTAATCTTGACGATCTGTCGGCCATTATTAGTACAGCGAGGCAACTCATACACGGATC
CCCACCGAGACCTTTGGTCTCAACCTCTCGAGGTGAAGACGAAAGGGGCATACATAACATGGAGTCGTAC
GCCTCGTGATACGCCTATTTTTATAGGTTAATGTCATGATAATAATGGTTTCTTAGACGTCGGAATTGCC
AGCTGGGGCGCCCTCTGGTAAGGTTGGGAAGCCCTGCAAAGTAAACTGGATGGCTTTCTTGCCGCCAAGG
ATCTGATGGCGCAGGGGATCAAGATCTGATCAAGAGACAGGATGAGGATCGTTTCGCATGATTGAACAAG
ATGGATTGCACGCAGGTTCTCCGGCCGCTTGGGTGGAGAGGCTATTCGGCTATGACTGGGCACAACAGAC
AATCGGCTGCTCTGATGCCGCCGTGTTCCGGCTGTCAGCGCAGGGGCGCCCGGTTCTTTTTGTCAAGACC
GACCTGTCCGGTGCCCTGAATGAACTGCAGGACGAGGCAGCGCGGCTATCGTGGCTGGCCACGACGGGCG
TTCCTTGCGCAGCTGTGCTCGACGTTGTCACTGAAGCGGGAAGGGACTGGCTGCTATTGGGCGAAGTGCC
GGGGCAGGATCTCCTGTCATCTCACCTTGCTCCTGCCGAGAAAGTATCCATCATGGCTGATGCAATGCGG
CGGCTGCATACGCTTGATCCGGCTACCTGCCCATTCGACCACCAAGCGAAACATCGCATCGAGCGAGCAC
GTACTCGGATGGAAGCCGGTCTTGTCGATCAGGATGATCTGGACGAAGAGCATCAGGGGCTCGCGCCAGC
CGAACTGTTCGCCAGGCTCAAGGCGCGCATGCCCGACGGCGAGGATCTCGTCGTGACCCATGGCGATGCC
TGCTTGCCGAATATCATGGTGGAAAATGGCCGCTTTTCTGGATTCATCGACTGTGGCCGGCTGGGTGTGG
CGGACCGCTATCAGGACATAGCGTTGGCTACCCGTGATATTGCTGAAGAGCTTGGCGGCGAATGGGCTGA
CCGCTTCCTCGTGCTTTACGGTATCGCCGCTCCCGATTCGCAGCGCATCGCCTTCTATCGCCTTCTTGAC
GAGTTCTTCTGAGCGGGACTCTGGGGTTCGAGAGCTCGCTTGGACTCCTGTTGATAGATCCAGTAATGAC
CTCAGAACTCCATCTGGATTTGTTCAGAACGCTCGGTTGCCGCCGGGCGTTTTTTATTGGTGAGAATCCA
AGCACTAGTCATGACCAAAATCCCTTAACGTGAGTTTTCGTTCCACTGAGCGTCAGACCCCGTAGAAAAG
ATCAAAGGATCTTCTTGAGATCCTTTTTTTCTGCGCGTAATCTGCTGCTTGCAAACAAAAAAACCACCGC
TACCAGCGGTGGTTTGTTTGCCGGATCAAGAGCTACCAACTCTTTTTCCGAAGGTAACTGGCTTCAGCAG
AGCGCAGATACCAAATACTGTCCTTCTAGTGTAGCCGTAGTTAGGCCACCACTTCAAGAACTCTGTAGCA
CCGCCTACATACCTCGCTCTGCTAATCCTGTTACCAGTGGCTGCTGCCAGTGGCGATAAGTCGTGTCTTA
CCGGGTTGGACTCAAGACGATAGTTACCGGATAAGGCGCAGCGGTCGGGCTGAACGGGGGGTTCGTGCAC
ACAGCCCAGCTTGGAGCGAACGACCTACACCGAACTGAGATACCTACAGCGTGAGCTATGAGAAAGCGCC
ACGCTTCCCGAAGGGAGAAAGGCGGACAGGTATCCGGTAAGCGGCAGGGTCGGAACAGGAGAGCGCACGA
GGGAGCTTCCAGGGGGAAACGCCTGGTATCTTTATAGTCCTGTCGGGTTTCGCCACCTCTGACTTGAGCG
TCGATTTTTGTGATGCTCGTCAGGGGGGCGGAGCCTATGGAAAAACGCCAGCAACGCGGCCTTTTTACGG
TTCCTGGCCTTTTGCTGGCCTTTTGCTCACATGTTCTTTCCTGCGTTATCCCCTGATTCTGTGGATAACC
GTATTACCGCCTTTGAGTGAGCTGATACCGCTCGCCGCAGCCGAACGCCCTAGGTCTAGGGCGGCGGATT
TGTCCTACTCAGGAGAGCGTTCACCGACAAACAACAGATAAAACGAAAGGCCCAGTCTTTCGACTGAGCC
TTTCGTTTTATTTGATGCCTCTAGCACGCGTACCACAATTGGAA
